>Addgene plasmid #60011 | pCiPS | addgene full sequence | sequence record 212277 | Addgene NGS Result
GAATTCGAGCTTGCATGCCTGCAGGTCGTTACATAACTTACGGTAAATGGCCCGCCTGGCTGACCGCCCA
ACGACCCCCGCCCATTGACGTCAATAATGACGTATGTTCCCATAGTAACGCCAATAGGGACTTTCCATTG
ACGTCAATGGGTGGAGTATTTACGGTAAACTGCCCACTTGGCAGTACATCAAGTGTATCATATGCCAAGT
ACGCCCCCTATTGACGTCAATGACGGTAAATGGCCCGCCTGGCATTATGCCCAGTACATGACCTTATGGG
ACTTTCCTACTTGGCAGTACATCTACGTATTAGTCATCGCTATTACCATGGTGATGCGGTTTTGGCAGTA
CATCAATGGGCGTGGATAGCGGTTTGACTCACGGGGATTTCCAAGTCTCCACCCCATTGACGTCAATGGG
AGTTTGTTTTGGCACCAAAATCAACGGGACTTTCCAAAATGTCGTAACAACTCCGCCCCATTGACGCAAA
TGGGCGGTAGGCGTGTACGGTGGGAGGTCTATATAAGCAGAGCTCGTTTAGTGAACCGTCAGATCGCCTG
GAGACGCCATCCACGCTGTTTTGACCTCCATAGAAGACACCGGGACCGATCCAGCCTCCGGACTCTAGAG
GATCCGGTACTCGAGGAACTGAAAAACCAGAAAGTTAACTGGTAAGTTTAGTCTTTTTGTCTTTTATTTC
AGGTCCCGGATCCGGTGGTGGTGCAAATCAAAGAACTGCTCCTCAGTGGATGTTGCCTTTACTTCTAGGC
CTGTACGGAAGTGTTACTTCTGCTCTAAAAGCTGCGGAATTGTACCCGCGGCCGCAAAAATCAAGGAGGA
TATAATCTTCGACCCCGTACTTACCAACCTCAAAGGTACGGAGGAGGACGTGGACGAAGATGGAACGATA
ATACTAACAATCAAGAGTCCAGACCATCAGATCAAGGTTCTCAAACTCCTAGGCCAAATCAAGCAGGCTC
TGGGGTGCGTGGCAATCAGTCACAAACTCCCAGACCAGCTGCTGGTCGCGGAGGAAGAGGTAACCACAAC
CGAAACCAACGATCATCCGGTGCTGGTGACTCACGCGCTGTCAATACCGTGACACAGAGTGCCACGTCCT
CCACAGATGAATCCTCTTCAGCTGTTACAGCCGCTTCCGGCGGAGATCAAAGGGACTAAATTGTTAGCCC
ACTGGGATTCAGGGGCAACAATAACTTGTATTCCTGAAAGTTTTTTAGAAGATGAACAACCTATTAAAAA
GACTTTAATAAAAACAATTCATGGAGAAAAACAACAAAATGTTTATTATGTAACCTTTAAAGTTAAAGGA
AGAAAAGTGGAAGCAGAAGTGATAGCTTCTCCTTATGAGTATATTTTGCTGTCGCCAACAGATGTTCCTT
GGTTAACACAGCAACCACTTCAGTTAACAATTTTAGTTCCTCTTCAAGAATATCAAGAGAAAATCTTAAG
TAAGACTGCTCTTCCAGAAGATCAAAAACAACAATTAAAAACCTTGTTTGTCAAGTATGACAATCTATGG
CAACATTGGGAAAATCAAGTCGGGCATAGAAAAATTAGGCCACATAATATAGCAACTGGTGATTATCCTC
CTCGCCCTCAAAAACAATATCCTATTAATCCTAAGGCAAAGCCTAGTATACAAATTGTAATAGATGACTT
ATTGAAACAAGGGGTGTTAACGCCTCAAAATAGTACAATGAATACACCAGTGTATCCTGTTCCTAAACCA
GATGGAAGGTGGAGAATGGTATTAGATTATAGAGAAGTAAATAAAACTATTCCATTAACAGCTGCCCAAA
ACCAACACTCTGCTGGTATTTTAGCTACTATTGTTAGACAAAAATATAAAACTACCTTAGATTTAGCTAA
TGGATTTTGGGCTCATCCTATTACACCAGAATCTTATTGGTTAACAGCATTTACCTGGCAAGGTAAACAG
TATTGTTGGACACGTCTTCCTCAAGGATTTTTAAATAGTCCAGCATTGTTTACAGCTGATGTAGTAGATT
TACTAAAAGAAATCCCTAATGTACAAGTGTATGTTGATGATATATATTTAAGCCATGATGATCCTAAAGA
GCATGTTCAACAATTAGAAAAAGTGTTTCAAATTTTACTACAGGCAGGATATGTAGTATCTTTGAAAAAA
TCAGAAATTGGTCAAAAAACTGTAGAATTTTTAGGATTTAATATTACTAAAGAAGGTCGTGGCCTAACAG
ACACTTTTAAAACAAAACTGTTAAATATTACTCCTCCAAAAGACTTAAAGCAATTACAAAGCATATTAGG
ATTGTTAAATTTTGCTAGAAATTTTATACCTAATTTTGCTGAACTGGTACAACCATTATACAATTTAATA
GCCTCAGCAAAAGGCAAATATATTGAGTGGTCTGAAGAAAATACTAAACAATTAAATATGGTAATAGAAG
CATTAAACACTGCCTCTAATTTAGAAGAAAGGTTACCAGAACAGAGACTGGTAATTAAAGTCAATACTTC
TCCATCAGCAGGATATGTAAGATATTATAATGAGACTGGTAAAAAGCCTATTATGTACCTAAATTATGTG
TTTTCCAAAGCAGAATTAAAATTTTCTATGTTAGAAAAACTATTAACTACAATGCACAAAGCCTTAATTA
AGGCTATGGATTTGGCCATGGGACAAGAAATATTAGTTTATAGTCCCATTGTATCTATGACTAAAATACA
AAAAACTCCACTACCAGAAAGAAAAGCTTTACCCATTAGATGGATAACATGGATGACTTATTTAGAAGAT
CCAAGAATCCAATTTCATTATGATAAAACCTTACCAGAACTTAAGCATATTCCAGATGTATATACATCTA
GTCAGTCTCCTGTTAAACATCCTTCTCAATATGAAGGAGTGTTTTATACTGATGGCTCGGCCATCAAAAG
TCCTGATCCTACAAAAAGCAATAATGCTGGCATGGGAATAGTACATGCCACATACAAACCTGAATATCAA
GTTTTGAATCAATGGTCAATACCACTAGGTAATCATACTGCTCAGATGGCTGAAATAGCTGCAGTTGAAT
TTGCCTGTAAAAAAGCTTTAAAAATACCTGGTCCTGTATTAGTTATAACTGATAGTTTCTATGTAGCAGA
AAGTGCTAATAAAGAATTACCATACTGGAAATCTAATGGGTTTGTTAATAATAAGAAAAAGCCTCTTAAA
CATATCTCCAAATGGAAGTCTATTGCTGAGTGTTTATCTATGAAACCAGACATTACTATTCAACATGAAA
AAGGGCATCAGCCTACAAATACCAGTATTCATACTGAAGGCAATGCCCTAGCAGATAAGCTTGCCACCCA
AGGAAGTTATGTAGTTAATTGTAATACCAAAAAACCAAACCTGGATGCAGAGTTGGATCAATTATTACAG
GGTCATTATATAAAAGGATATCCCAAACAATATACATATTTTTTAGAAGATGGCAAAGTAAAAGTTTCCA
GACCTGAAGGGGTTAAAATTATTCCCCCTCAGTCAGACAGACAAAAAATTGTGCTTCAAGCCCACAATTT
GGCTCACACCGGACGTGAAGCCACTCTTTTAAAAATTGCCAACCTTTATTGGTGGCCAAATATGAGAAAG
GATGTGGTTAAACAACTAGGACGCTGTCAACAGTGTTTAATCACAAATGCTTCCAACAAAGCCTCTGGTC
CTATTCTAAGACCAGATAGGCCTCAAAAACCTTTTGATAAATTCTTTATTGACTATATTGGACCTTTGCC
ACCTTCACAGGGATACCTATATGTATTAGTAGTTGTTGATGGAATGACAGGATTCACTTGGTTATACCCC
ACTAAGGCTCCTTCTACTAGCGCAACTGTTAAATCTCTCAATGTACTCACTAGTATTGCAATTCCAAAGG
TGATTCACTCTGATCAAGGTGCAGCATTCACTTCTTCAACCTTTGCTGAATGGGCAAAGGAAAGAGGTAT
ACATTTGGAATTCAGTACTCCTTATCACCCCCAAAGTAGTGGTAAGGTGGAAAGGAAAAATAGTGATATA
AAACGACTTTTAACTAAACTGCTAGTAGGAAGACCCACAAAGTGGTATGACCTATTGCCTGTTGTACAAC
TTGCTTTAAACAACACCTATAGCCCTGTATTAAAATATACTCCACATCAACTCTTATTTGGTATAGATTC
AAATACTCCATTTGCAAATCAAGATACACTTGACTTGACCAGAGAAGAAGAACTTTCTCTTTTACAGGAA
ATTCGTACTTCTTTATACCATCCATCCACCCCTCCAACCTCCTCTCGTTCCTGGTCTCCTGTTGTTGGCC
AATTGGTCCAGGAGAGGGTGGCTAGGCCTGCTTCTTTGAGACCTCGTTGGCATAAACCGTCTACTGTACT
TAAGGTGTTGAATCCAAGGACTGTTGTTATTTTGGACCATCTTGGCAACAACAGAACTGTAAGTATAGAT
AATTTAAAACCTACTTCTCATCAGAATGGCACCACCAATGACACTGCAACAATGGATCATTTGGAACAAA
ATGAATAAAGCGCATGAGGCACTTCAGAATACAACAACTGTGACTGAACAGCAGAAGGAACAAATTATAC
TGGACATTCAAAATGAAGAAGTACAACCAACTAGGAGAGATAAATTTAGATATCTGCTTTATACTTGTTG
TGCTACTAGCTCAAGAGTATTGGCCTGGATATTTTTAGTTTGTATATTGTTAATCATTGTTTTGGTTTCA
TGCTTTGTGACTATATCCAGAATACAATGGAATAAGGATATTCAGGTATTAGGACCTGTAATAGACTGGA
ATGTTACTCAAAGAGCTGTTTATCAACCCTTACAGACTAGAAGGATTGCACGTTCCCTTAGAATGCAGCA
TCCTGTTCCAAAATATGTGGAGGTAAATATGACTAGTATTCCACAAGGTGTATACTATGAACCCCATCCG
GTTGCGGCCGCGGGGATCCAGACATGATAAGATACATTGATGAGTTTGGACAAACCACAACTAGAATGCA
GTGAAAAAAATGCTTTATTTGTGAAATTTGTGATGCTATTGCTTTATTTGTAACCATTATAAGCTGCAAT
AAACAAGTTAACAACAACAATTGCATTCATTTTATGTTTCAGGTTCAGGGGGAGGTGTGGGAGGTTTTTT
CGGATCCTCTAGAGTCGACCTGCAGGCATGCAAGCTTGGCGTAATCATGGTCATAGCTGTTTCCTGTGTG
AAATTGTTATCCGCTCACAATTCCACACAACATACGAGCCGGAAGCATAAAGTGTAAAGCCTGGGGTGCC
TAATGAGTGAGCTAACTCACATTAATTGCGTTGCGCTCACTGCCCGCTTTCCAGTCGGGAAACCTGTCGT
GCCAGCTGCATTAATGAATCGGCCAACGCGCGGGGAGAGGCGGTTTGCGTATTGGGCGCTCTTCCGCTTC
CTCGCTCACTGACTCGCTGCGCTCGGTCGTTCGGCTGCGGCGAGCGGTATCAGCTCACTCAAAGGCGGTA
ATACGGTTATCCACAGAATCAGGGGATAACGCAGGAAAGAACATGTGAGCAAAAGGCCAGCAAAAGGCCA
GGAACCGTAAAAAGGCCGCGTTGCTGGCGTTTTTCCATAGGCTCCGCCCCCCTGACGAGCATCACAAAAA
TCGACGCTCAAGTCAGAGGTGGCGAAACCCGACAGGACTATAAAGATACCAGGCGTTTCCCCCTGGAAGC
TCCCTCGTGCGCTCTCCTGTTCCGACCCTGCCGCTTACCGGATACCTGTCCGCCTTTCTCCCTTCGGGAA
GCGTGGCGCTTTCTCATAGCTCACGCTGTAGGTATCTCAGTTCGGTGTAGGTCGTTCGCTCCAAGCTGGG
CTGTGTGCACGAACCCCCCGTTCAGCCCGACCGCTGCGCCTTATCCGGTAACTATCGTCTTGAGTCCAAC
CCGGTAAGACACGACTTATCGCCACTGGCAGCAGCCACTGGTAACAGGATTAGCAGAGCGAGGTATGTAG
GCGGTGCTACAGAGTTCTTGAAGTGGTGGCCTAACTACGGCTACACTAGAAGAACAGTATTTGGTATCTG
CGCTCTGCTGAAGCCAGTTACCTTCGGAAAAAGAGTTGGTAGCTCTTGATCCGGCAAACAAACCACCGCT
GGTAGCGGTGGTTTTTTTGTTTGCAAGCAGCAGATTACGCGCAGAAAAAAAGGATCTCAAGAAGATCCTT
TGATCTTTTCTACGGGGTCTGACGCTCAGTGGAACGAAAACTCACGTTAAGGGATTTTGGTCATGAGATT
ATCAAAAAGGATCTTCACCTAGATCCTTTTAAATTAAAAATGAAGTTTTAAATCAATCTAAAGTATATAT
GAGTAAACTTGGTCTGACAGTTACCAATGCTTAATCAGTGAGGCACCTATCTCAGCGATCTGTCTATTTC
GTTCATCCATAGTTGCCTGACTCCCCGTCGTGTAGATAACTACGATACGGGAGGGCTTACCATCTGGCCC
CAGTGCTGCAATGATACCGCGAGACCCACGCTCACCGGCTCCAGATTTATCAGCAATAAACCAGCCAGCC
GGAAGGGCCGAGCGCAGAAGTGGTCCTGCAACTTTATCCGCCTCCATCCAGTCTATTAATTGTTGCCGGG
AAGCTAGAGTAAGTAGTTCGCCAGTTAATAGTTTGCGCAACGTTGTTGCCATTGCTACAGGCATCGTGGT
GTCACGCTCGTCGTTTGGTATGGCTTCATTCAGCTCCGGTTCCCAACGATCAAGGCGAGTTACATGATCC
CCCATGTTGTGCAAAAAAGCGGTTAGCTCCTTCGGTCCTCCGATCGTTGTCAGAAGTAAGTTGGCCGCAG
TGTTATCACTCATGGTTATGGCAGCACTGCATAATTCTCTTACTGTCATGCCATCCGTAAGATGCTTTTC
TGTGACTGGTGAGTACTCAACCAAGTCATTCTGAGAATAGTGTATGCGGCGACCGAGTTGCTCTTGCCCG
GCGTCAATACGGGATAATACCGCGCCACATAGCAGAACTTTAAAAGTGCTCATCATTGGAAAACGTTCTT
CGGGGCGAAAACTCTCAAGGATCTTACCGCTGTTGAGATCCAGTTCGATGTAACCCACTCGTGCACCCAA
CTGATCTTCAGCATCTTTTACTTTCACCAGCGTTTCTGGGTGAGCAAAAACAGGAAGGCAAAATGCCGCA
AAAAAGGGAATAAGGGCGACACGGAAATGTTGAATACTCATACTCTTCCTTTTTCAATATTATTGAAGCA
TTTATCAGGGTTATTGTCTCATGAGCGGATACATATTTGAATGTATTTAGAAAAATAAACAAATAGGGGT
TCCGCGCACATTTCCCCGAAAAGTGCCACCTGACGTCTAAGAAACCATTATTATCATGACATTAACCTAT
AAAAATAGGCGTATCACGAGGCCCTTTCGTCTCGCGCGTTTCGGTGATGACGGTGAAAACCTCTGACACA
TGCAGCTCCCGGAGACGGTCACAGCTTGTCTGTAAGCGGATGCCGGGAGCAGACAAGCCCGTCAGGGCGC
GTCAGCGGGTGTTGGCGGGTGTCGGGGCTGGCTTAACTATGCGGCATCAGAGCAGATTGTACTGAGAGTG
CACCATATGCGGTGTGAAATACCGCACAGATGCGTAAGGAGAAAATACCGCATCAGGCGCCATTCGCCAT
TCAGGCTGCGCAACTGTTGGGAAGGGCGATCGGTGCGGGCCTCTTCGCTATTACGCCAGCTGGCGAAAGG
GGGATGTGCTGCAAGGCGATTAAGTTGGGTAACGCCAGGGTTTTCCCAGTCACGACGTTGTAAAACGACG
GCCAGT
Features (pLannotate 1.2.2; 19 found; start..end, strand, type, name):
      8..28      -  misc_feature   MCS (fragment): pUC18/19 multiple cloning site
     27..330     +  enhancer       CMV enhancer: human cytomegalovirus immediate early enhancer
    331..534     +  promoter       CMV promoter: human cytomegalovirus (CMV) immediate early promoter
    672..768     +  intron         SV40 intron: modified SV40 intron with splice donor and acceptor sites
    829..1176    +  CDS            gag (fragment): GAG_FOAMV - Experimental evidence at protein level: Swiss-Prot protein existence level 1. Involved in capsid formation and genome binding. Shortly after infection, interaction between incoming particle-associated Gag proteins and host dynein allows centrosomal targeting of the viral genome (associated to Gag), prior to nucleus translocation and integration into host genome. From Human spumaretrovirus (SFVcpz(hu)) (Human foamy virus).
   1127..4555    +  CDS            pol: POL_FOAMV - Experimental evidence at protein level: Swiss-Prot protein existence level 1. Integrase catalyzes viral DNA integration into the host chromosome, by performing a series of DNA cutting and joining reactions. This enzyme activity takes place after virion entry into a cell and reverse transcription of the RNA genome in dsDNA. The first step in the integration process is 3' processing. This step requires a complex comprising at least the viral genome, matrix protein, and integrase. This complex is called the pre-integration complex (PIC). The integrase protein removes 2 nucleotides fro
   4506..4970    +  CDS            env (fragment): ENV_FOAMV - Experimental evidence at protein level: Swiss-Prot protein existence level 1. The leader peptide is a component of released, infectious virions and is required for particle budding. From Human spumaretrovirus (SFVcpz(hu)) (Human foamy virus).
   4985..5119    -  polyA_signal   SV40 poly(A) signal: SV40 polyadenylation signal
   5182..5217    +  misc_feature   MCS (fragment): pUC18/19 multiple cloning site
   5254..5270    -  protein_bind   lac operator: The lac repressor binds to the lac operator to inhibit transcription in E. coli. This inhibition can be relieved by adding lactose or isopropyl-β-D-thiogalactopyranoside (IPTG). lac repressor encoded by lacI
   5278..5308    -  promoter       lac promoter: promoter for the E. coli lac operon
   5323..5344    -  protein_bind   CAP binding site: CAP binding activates transcription in the presence of cAMP. E. coli catabolite activator protein
   5357..5449    -  CDS            lacI (fragment): lac repressor; lacI; The lac repressor binds to the lac operator to inhibit transcription in E. coli. This inhibition can be relieved by adding lactose or isopropyl-β-D-thiogalactopyranoside (IPTG).
   5632..6220    -  rep_origin     ori: high-copy-number ColE1/pMB1/pBR322/pUC origin of replication
   6391..7251    -  CDS            AmpR: β-lactamase; bla; confers resistance to ampicillin, carbenicillin, and related antibiotics
   7252..7356    -  promoter       AmpR promoter: bla
   7451..7486    +  CDS            rop (fragment): Rop protein, which maintains plasmids at low copy number; rop
   7588..7687    +  misc_feature   bom (fragment): basis of mobility region from pBR322
   7693..4       -  CDS            lacZα (fragment) (across the origin): LacZα fragment of β-galactosidase; lacZ fragment
