[The description below was written by a language model from this plasmid's Addgene catalogue record and pLannotate feature annotations shown in this document.]
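Description:
pCiPS is a mammalian expression plasmid that serves as the Pol helper construct for producing replication-incompetent foamy virus vectors. It is built on the pCMV beta backbone and carries a roughly 4.2 kb fragment of the human spumaretrovirus (human foamy virus) genome cloned between two retained NotI sites. In bacteria it is maintained through a high-copy ColE1/pUC-type origin and selected with ampicillin via the β-lactamase gene. Residual pUC-derived elements (lac promoter and operator, and fragments of lacZα, lacI, rop and bom) are also annotated but have no role in the construct's function.

The expression cassette runs from the human cytomegalovirus immediate early enhancer and promoter through a modified SV40 intron with splice donor and acceptor sites, then into the viral insert. An SV40 polyadenylation signal lies just downstream, although the annotation places it on the opposite strand. The full pol open reading frame is annotated. It encodes the viral enzymatic functions, including the integrase that inserts reverse-transcribed vector DNA into the host chromosome. Short flanking fragments of gag and env are also detected, consistent with the overlapping arrangement of these genes in the foamy virus genome. Only partial coding sequence for each is present.

According to the depositor, pCiPS is one of four plasmids needed to make "Deleted Foamy" (ΔΦ) vectors, which retain only the essential cis-acting viral sequences. It is used with the Env helper pCiES, the Gag helper pCiGSΔΨ and the pΔΦ vector backbone, which carries a polylinker for a transgene cassette. Supplying Gag, Pol and Env from separate plasmids provides the viral proteins in trans.
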