Addgene plasmid #60011: pCiPS
Purpose: Foamy virus helper plasmid expressing Pol, driven by a CMV promoter. Ampicillin resistant.
Depositing lab: David Russell. Depositing organization: University of Washington. Publication: Improved foamy virus vectors with minimal viral sequences. Trobridge G, Josephson N, Vassilopoulos G, Mac J, Russell DW. Mol Ther. 2002 Sep;6(3):321-8. S1525001602906726 PubMed 12231167.
Backbone
  Vector backbone: pCMV beta
  Backbone manufacturer: unknown
  Backbone size w/o insert (bp): 7164
  Total vector size (bp): 7842
  Vector type: Mammalian Expression
Growth in bacteria
  Bacterial resistance: Ampicillin, 100 μg/mL
  Growth temperature: 37°C
  Growth strain: DH5alpha ; DH10B
  Copy number: High Copy
Gene/Insert
  Gene/Insert name: Pol
  Species: human spumaretrovirus (foamy virus)
  Insert size (bp): 4152
  GenBank ID: U21247.1
  Promoter: CMV
  Cloning method: Restriction Enzyme; 5′ cloning site NotI (not destroyed); 3′ cloning site NotI (not destroyed)
  Sequencing primers: 5′ unknown; 3′ unknown
Terms and licenses: Academic/Nonprofit Terms; Industry Terms: Not Available to Industry
Depositor comments: ΔΦ vectors are “”Deleted Foamy” virus vectors that only retain essential cis-acting viral sequences. The 4 plasmids required to make ΔΦ vectors are pCiES, pCiGSΔΨ, pCiPS, and pΔΦ. The first three plasmids are helper constructs expressing Env, Gag, and Pol respectively. pΔΦ is a deleted foamy vector backbone with a polylinker for you to insert a transgene cassette. A description of the plasmids has been published (Trobridge et al., 2002). For additional information, please see: http://depts.washington.edu/dwrlab/reagents/foamy-virus-reagents/ http://depts.washington.edu/dwrlab/reagents/aav-serotype-reagents/
How to cite: pCiPS was a gift from David Russell (Addgene plasmid # 60011 ; http://n2t.net/addgene:60011 ; RRID:Addgene_60011)
